>Addgene plasmid #76551 | MAGI3 gRNA (BRDN0001148697) | addgene full sequence | sequence record 186054 | Addgene Assembled Sequence
CCCGGGTGCAAAGATGGATAAAGTTTTAAACAGAGAGGAATCTTTGCAGCTAATGGACCTTCTAGGTCTT
GAAAGGAGTGGGAATTGGCTCCGGTGCCCGTCAGTGGGCAGAGCGCACATCGCCCACAGTCCCCGAGAAG
TTGGGGGGAGGGGTCGGCAATTGATCCGGTGCCTAGAGAAGGTGGCGCGGGGTAAACTGGGAAAGTGATG
TCGTGTACTGGCTCCGCCTTTTTCCCGAGGGTGGGGGAGAACCGTATATAAGTGCAGTAGTCGCCGTGAA
CGTTCTTTTTCGCAACGGGTTTGCCGCCAGAACACAGGTAAGTGCCGTGTGTGGTTCCCGCGGGCCTGGC
CTCTTTACGGGTTATGGCCCTTGCGTGCCTTGAATTACTTCCACCTGGCTGCAGTACGTGATTCTTGATC
CCGAGCTTCGGGTTGGAAGTGGGTGGGAGAGTTCGAGGCCTTGCGCTTAAGGAGCCCCTTCGCCTCGTGC
TTGAGTTGAGGCCTGGCCTGGGCGCTGGGGCCGCCGCGTGCGAATCTGGTGGCACCTTCGCGCCTGTCTC
GCTGCTTTCGATAAGTCTCTAGCCATTTAAAATTTTTGATGACCTGCTGCGACGCTTTTTTTCTGGCAAG
ATAGTCTTGTAAATGCGGGCCAAGATCTGCACACTGGTATTTCGGTTTTTGGGGCCGCGGGCGGCGACGG
GGCCCGTGCGTCCCAGCGCACATGTTCGGCGAGGCGGGGCCTGCGAGCGCGGCCACCGAGAATCGGACGG
GGGTAGTCTCAAGCTGGCCGGCCTGCTCTGGTGCCTGGCCTCGCGCCGCCGTGTATCGCCCCGCCCTGGG
CGGCAAGGCTGGCCCGGTCGGCACCAGTTGCGTGAGCGGAAAGATGGCCGCTTCCCGGCCCTGCTGCAGG
GAGCTCAAAATGGAGGACGCGGCGCTCGGGAGAGCGGGCGGGTGAGTCACCCACACAAAGGAAAAGGGCC
TTTCCGTCCTCAGCCGTCGCTTCATGTGACTCCACGGAGTACCGGGCGCCGTCCAGGCACCTCGATTAGT
TCTCGAGCTTTTGGAGTACGTCGTCTTTAGGTTGGGGGGAGGGGTTTTATGCGATGGAGTTTCCCCACAC
TGAGTGGGTGGAGACTGAAGTTAGGCCAGCTTGGCACTTGATGTAATTCTCCTTGGAATTTGCCCTTTTT
GAGTTTGGATCTTGGTTCATTCTCAAGCCTCAGACAGTGGTTCAAAGTTTTTTTCTTCCATTTCAGGTGT
CGTGACGTACGGCCACCATGACCGAGTACAAGCCCACGGTGCGCCTCGCCACCCGCGACGACGTCCCCAG
GGCCGTACGCACCCTCGCCGCCGCGTTCGCCGACTACCCCGCCACGCGCCACACCGTCGATCCGGACCGC
CACATCGAGCGGGTCACCGAGCTGCAAGAACTCTTCCTCACGCGCGTCGGGCTCGACATCGGCAAGGTGT
GGGTCGCGGACGACGGCGCCGCCGTGGCGGTCTGGACCACGCCGGAGAGCGTCGAAGCGGGGGCGGTGTT
CGCCGAGATCGGCCCGCGCATGGCCGAGTTGAGCGGTTCCCGGCTGGCCGCGCAGCAACAGATGGAAGGC
CTCCTGGCGCCGCACCGGCCCAAGGAGCCCGCGTGGTTCCTGGCCACCGTCGGAGTCTCGCCCGACCACC
AGGGCAAGGGTCTGGGCAGCGCCGTCGTGCTCCCCGGAGTGGAGGCGGCCGAGCGCGCCGGGGTGCCCGC
CTTCCTGGAGACCTCCGCGCCCCGCAACCTCCCCTTCTACGAGCGGCTCGGCTTCACCGTCACCGCCGAC
GTCGAGGTGCCCGAAGGACCGCGCACCTGGTGCATGACCCGCAAGCCCGGTGCCTGAACGCGTTAAGTCG
ACAATCAACCTCTGGATTACAAAATTTGTGAAAGATTGACTGGTATTCTTAACTATGTTGCTCCTTTTAC
GCTATGTGGATACGCTGCTTTAATGCCTTTGTATCATGCTATTGCTTCCCGTATGGCTTTCATTTTCTCC
TCCTTGTATAAATCCTGGTTGCTGTCTCTTTATGAGGAGTTGTGGCCCGTTGTCAGGCAACGTGGCGTGG
TGTGCACTGTGTTTGCTGACGCAACCCCCACTGGTTGGGGCATTGCCACCACCTGTCAGCTCCTTTCCGG
GACTTTCGCTTTCCCCCTCCCTATTGCCACGGCGGAACTCATCGCCGCCTGCCTTGCCCGCTGCTGGACA
GGGGCTCGGCTGTTGGGCACTGACAATTCCGTGGTGTTGTCGGGGAAATCATCGTCCTTTCCTTGGCTGC
TCGCCTGTGTTGCCACCTGGATTCTGCGCGGGACGTCCTTCTGCTACGTCCCTTCGGCCCTCAATCCAGC
GGACCTTCCTTCCCGCGGCCTGCTGCCGGCTCTGCGGCCTCTTCCGCGTCTTCGCCTTCGCCCTCAGACG
AGTCGGATCTCCCTTTGGGCCGCCTCCCCGCGTCGACTTTAAGACCAATGACTTACAAGGCAGCTGTAGA
TCTTAGCCACTTTTTAAAAGAAAAGGGGGGACTGGAAGGGCTAATTCACTCCCAACGAAGACAAGATCTG
CTTTTTGCTTGTACTGGGTCTCTCTGGTTAGACCAGATCTGAGCCTGGGAGCTCTCTGGCTAACTAGGGA
ACCCACTGCTTAAGCCTCAATAAAGCTTGCCTTGAGTGCTTCAAGTAGTGTGTGCCCGTCTGTTGTGTGA
CTCTGGTAACTAGAGATCCCTCAGACCCTTTTAGTCAGTGTGGAAAATCTCTAGCAGTACGTATAGTAGT
TCATGTCATCTTATTATTCAGTATTTATAACTTGCAAAGAAATGAATATCAGAGAGTGAGAGGAACTTGT
TTATTGCAGCTTATAATGGTTACAAATAAAGCAATAGCATCACAAATTTCACAAATAAAGCATTTTTTTC
ACTGCATTCTAGTTGTGGTTTGTCCAAACTCATCAATGTATCTTATCATGTCTGGCTCTAGCTATCCCGC
CCCTAACTCCGCCCATCCCGCCCCTAACTCCGCCCAGTTCCGCCCATTCTCCGCCCCATGGCTGACTAAT
TTTTTTTATTTATGCAGAGGCCGAGGCCGCCTCGGCCTCTGAGCTATTCCAGAAGTAGTGAGGAGGCTTT
TTTGGAGGCCTAGGGACGTACCCAATTCGCCCTATAGTGAGTCGTATTACGCGCGCTCACTGGCCGTCGT
TTTACAACGTCGTGACTGGGAAAACCCTGGCGTTACCCAACTTAATCGCCTTGCAGCACATCCCCCTTTC
GCCAGCTGGCGTAATAGCGAAGAGGCCCGCACCGATCGCCCTTCCCAACAGTTGCGCAGCCTGAATGGCG
AATGGG
[124 nt withheld, positions 3367-3490]
C
[91 nt withheld, positions 3492-3582]
A
[49 nt withheld, positions 3584-3632]
CCTTTGACGTTGGAGTCCACGTTCTTT
[37 nt withheld, positions 3660-3696]
ACCCTATCTCGGTCTATTCTTTTGATTTATAAGGGATTTTGCCGATTTCGGCCTATTGGTTAAAAAATGA
GCTGATTTAACAAAAATTTAACGCGAATTTTAACAAAATATTAACGCTTACAATTTAGGTGGCACTTTTC
GGGGAAATGTGCGCGGAACCCCTATTTGTTTATTTTTCTAAATACATTCAAATATGTATCCGCTCATGAG
ACAATAACCCTGATAAATGCTTCAATAATATTGAAAAAGGAAGAGTATGAGTATTCAACATTTCCGTGTC
GCCCTTATTCCCTTTTTTGCGGCATTTTGCCTTCCTGTTTTTGCTCACCCAGAAACGCTGGTGAAAGTAA
AAGATGCTGAAGATCAGTTGGGTGCACGAGTGGGTTACATCGAACTGGATCTCAACAGCGGTAAGATCCT
TGAGAGTTTTCGCCCCGAAGAACGTTTTCCAATGATGAGCACTTTTAAAGTTCTGCTATGTGGCGCGGTA
TTATCCCGTATTGACGCCGGGCAAGAGCAACTCGGTCGCCGCATACACTATTCTCAGAATGACTTGGTTG
AGTACTCACCAGTCACAGAAAAGCATCTTACGGATGGCATGACAGTAAGAGAATTATGCAGTGCTGCCAT
AACCATGAGTGATAACACTGCGGCCAACTTACTTCTGACAACGATCGGAGGACCGAAGGAGCTAACCGCT
TTTTTGCACAACATGGGGGATCATGTAACTCGCCTTGATCGTTGGGAACCGGAGCTGAATGAAGCCATAC
CAAACGACGAGCGTGACACCACGATGCCTGTAGCAATGGCAACAACGTTGCGCAAACTATTAACTGGCGA
ACTACTTACTCTAGCTTCCCGGCAACAATTAATAGACTGGATGGAGGCGGATAAAGTTGCAGGACCACTT
CTGCGCTCGGCCCTTCCGGCTGGCTGGTTTATTGCTGATAAATCTGGAGCCGGTGAGCGTGGGTCTCGCG
GTATCATTGCAGCACTGGGGCCAGATGGTAAGCCCTCCCGTATCGTAGTTATCTACACGACGGGGAGTCA
GGCAACTATGGATGAACGAAATAGACAGATCGCTGAGATAGGTGCCTCACTGATTAAGCATTGGTAACTG
TCAGACCAAGTTTACTCATATATACTTTAGATTGATTTAAAACTTCATTTTTAATTTAAAAGGATCTAGG
TGAAGATCCTTTTTGATAATCTCATGACCAAAATCCCTTAACGTGAGTTTTCGTTCCACTGAGCGTCAGA
CCCCGTAGAAAAGATCAAAGGATCTTCTTGAGATCCTTTTTTTCTGCGCGTAATCTGCTGCTTGCAAACA
AAAAAACCACCGCTACCAGCGGTGGTTTGTTTGCCGGATCAAGAGCTACCAACTCTTTTTCCGAAGGTAA
CTGGCTTCAGCAGAGCGCAGATACCAAATACTGTTCTTCTAGTGTAGCCGTAGTTAGGCCACCACTTCAA
GAACTCTGTAGCACCGCCTACATACCTCGCTCTGCTAATCCTGTTACCAGTGGCTGCTGCCAGTGGCGAT
AAGTCGTGTCTTACCGGGTTGGACTCAAGACGATAGTTACCGGATAAGGCGCAGCGGTCGGGCTGAACGG
GGGGTTCGTGCACACAGCCCAGCTTGGAGCGAACGACCTACACCGAACTGAGATACCTACAGCGTGAGCT
ATGAGAAAGCGCCACGCTTCCCGAAGGGAGAAAGGCGGACAGGTATCCGGTAAGCGGCAGGGTCGGAACA
GGAGAGCGCACGAGGGAGCTTCCAGGGGGAAACGCCTGGTATCTTTATAGTCCTGTCGGGTTTCGCCACC
TCTGACTTGAGCGTCGATTTTTGTGATGCTCGTCAGGGGGGCGGAGCCTATGGAAAAACGCCAGCAACGC
GGCCTTTTTACGGTTCCTGGCCTTTTGCTGGCCTTTTGCTCACATGTTCTTTCCTGCGTTATCCCCTGAT
TCTGTGGATAACCGTATTACCGCCTTTGAGTGAGCTGATACCGCTCGCCGCAGCCGAACGACCGAGCGCA
GCGAGTCAGTGAGCGAGGAAGCGGAAGAGCGCCCAATACGCAAACCGCCTCTCCCCGCGCGTTGGCCGAT
TCATTAATGCAGCTGGCACGACAGGTTTCCCGACTGGAAAGCGGGCAGTGAGCGCAACGCAATTAATGTG
AGTTAGCTCACTCATTAGGCACCCCAGGCTTTACACTTTATGCTTCCGGCTCGTATGTTGTGTGGAATTG
TGAGCGGATAACAATTTCACACAGGAAACAGCTATGACCATGATTACGCCAAGCGCGCAATTAACCCTCA
CTAAAGGGAACAAAAGCTGGAGCTGCAAGCTTAATGTAGTCTTATGCAATACTCTTGTAGTCTTGCAACA
TGGTAACGATGAGTTAGCAACATGCCTTACAAGGAGAGAAAAAGCACCGTGCATGCCGATTGGTGGAAGT
AAGGTGGTACGATCGTGCCTTATTAGGAAGGCAACAGACGGGTCTGACATGGATTGGACGAACCACTGAA
TTGCCGCATTGCAGAGATATTGTATTTAAGTGCCTAGCTCGATACATAAACGGGTCTCTCTGGTTAGACC
AGATCTGAGCCTGGGAGCTCTCTGGCTAACTAGGGAACCCACTGCTTAAGCCTCAATAAAGCTTGCCTTG
AGTGCTTCAAGTAGTGTGTGCCCGTCTGTTGTGTGACTCTGGTAACTAGAGATCCCTCAGACCCTTTTAG
TCAGTGTGGAAAATCTCTAGCAGTGGCGCCCGAACAGGGACTTGAAAGCGAAAGGGAAACCAGAGGAGCT
CTCTCGACGCAGGACTCGGCTTGCTGAAGCGCGCACGGCAAGAGGCGAGGGGCGGCGACTGGTGAGTACG
CCAAAAATTTTGACTAGCGGAGGCTAGAAGGAGAGAGATGGGTGCGAGAGCGTCAGTATTAAGCGGGGGA
GAATTAGATCGCGATGGGAAAAAATTCGGTTAAGGCCAGGGGGAAAGAAAAAATATAAATTAAAACATAT
AGTATGGGCAAGCAGGGAGCTAGAACGATTCGCAGTTAATCCTGGCCTGTTAGAAACATCAGAAGGCTGT
AGACAAATACTGGGACAGCTACAACCATCCCTTCAGACAGGATCAGAAGAACTTAGATCATTATATAATA
CAGTAGCAACCCTCTATTGTGTGCATCAAAGGATAGAGATAAAAGACACCAAGGAAGCTTTAGACAAGAT
AGAGGAAGAGCAAAACAAAAGTAAGACCACCGCACAGCAAGCGGCCGCTGATCTTCAGACCTGGAGGAGG
AGATATGAGGGACAATTGGAGAAGTGAATTATATAAATATAAAGTAGTAAAAATTGAACCATTAGGAGTA
GCACCCACCAAGGCAAAGAGAAGAGTGGTGCAGAGAGAAAAAAGAGCAGTGGGAATAGGAGCTTTGTTCC
TTGGGTTCTTGGGAGCAGCAGGAAGCACTATGGGCGCAGCGTCAATGACGCTGACGGTACAGGCCAGACA
ATTATTGTCTGGTATAGTGCAGCAGCAGAACAATTTGCTGAGGGCTATTGAGGCGCAACAGCATCTGTTG
CAACTCACAGTCTGGGGCATCAAGCAGCTCCAGGCAAGAATCCTGGCTGTGGAAAGATACCTAAAGGATC
AACAGCTCCTGGGGATTTGGGGTTGCTCTGGAAAACTCATTTGCACCACTGCTGTGCCTTGGAATGCTAG
TTGGAGTAATAAATCTCTGGAACAGATTTGGAATCACACGACCTGGATGGAGTGGGACAGAGAAATTAAC
AATTACACAAGCTTAATACACTCCTTAATTGAAGAATCGCAAAACCAGCAAGAAAAGAATGAACAAGAAT
TATTGGAATTAGATAAATGGGCAAGTTTGTGGAATTGGTTTAACATAACAAATTGGCTGTGGTATATAAA
ATTATTCATAATGATAGTAGGAGGCTTGGTAGGTTTAAGAATAGTTTTTGCTGTACTTTCTATAGTGAAT
AGAGTTAGGCAGGGATATTCACCATTATCGTTTCAGACCCACCTCCCAACCCCGAGGGGACCCAGAGAGG
GCCTATTTCCCATGATTCCTTCATATTTGCATATACGATACAAGGCTGTTAGAGAGATAATTAGAATTAA
TTTGACTGTAAACACAAAGATATTAGTACAAAATACGTGACGTAGAAAGTAATAATTTCTTGGGTAGTTT
GCAGTTTTAAAATTATGTTTTAAAATGGACTATCATATGCTTACCGTAACTTGAAAGTATTTCGATTTCT
TGGCTTTATATATCTTGTGGAAAGGACGAAACACCGAAATGATACTGGATAGTCAGGTTTTAGAGCTAGA
AATAGCAAGTTAAAATAAGGCTAGTCCGTTATCAACTTGAAAAAGTGGCACCGAGTCGGTGCTTTTTTAA
GCTTGGCGTAACTAGATCTTGAGACAAATGGCAGTATTCATCCACAATTTTAAAAGAAAAGGGGGGATTG
GGGGGTACAGTGCAGGGGAAAGAATAGTAGACATAATAGCAACAGACATACAAACTAAAGAATTACAAAA
ACAAATTACAAAAATTCAAAATTTTCGGGTTTATTACAGGGACAGCAGAGATCCACTTTGGCGCCGGCTC
GAGGGGG
Features (pLannotate 1.2.2; 29 found; start..end, strand, type, name):
     14..80      +  CDS            small t antigen (fragment): SV40 (simian virus 40) small t antigen
    106..317     +  promoter       EF-1α core promoter: core promoter for human elongation factor EF-1α
    318..1256    +  intron         EF-1α intron A: intron upstream of the start codon of human EF-1α
   1278..1877    +  CDS            PuroR (fragment): puromycin N-acetyltransferase; pac from Streptomyces; confers resistance to puromycin
   1893..2481    +  misc_feature   WPRE: woodchuck hepatitis virus posttranscriptional regulatory element
   2532..2551    +  misc_feature   cPPT/CTS (fragment): central polypurine tract and central termination sequence of HIV-1
   2553..2786    +  LTR            3' LTR (ΔU3): self-inactivating 3' long terminal repeat (LTR) from HIV-1
   2864..2985    +  polyA_signal   SV40 poly(A) signal: SV40 polyadenylation signal
   3025..3160    +  rep_origin     SV40 ori: SV40 origin of replication
   3181..3199    -  promoter       T7 promoter: promoter for bacteriophage T7 RNA polymerase
   3207..3362    +  CDS            lacZα (fragment): LacZα fragment of β-galactosidase; lacZ fragment
   3367..3795    +  rep_origin     f1 ori (sequence partly withheld): f1 bacteriophage origin of replication; arrow indicates direction of (+) strand synthesis
   3848..3952    +  promoter       AmpR promoter: bla
   3953..4813    +  CDS            AmpR: β-lactamase; bla; confers resistance to ampicillin, carbenicillin, and related antibiotics
   4984..5572    +  rep_origin     ori: high-copy-number ColE1/pMB1/pBR322/pUC origin of replication
   5755..5847    +  CDS            lacI (fragment): lac repressor; lacI; The lac repressor binds to the lac operator to inhibit transcription in E. coli. This inhibition can be relieved by adding lactose or isopropyl-β-D-thiogalactopyranoside (IPTG).
   5860..5881    +  protein_bind   CAP binding site: CAP binding activates transcription in the presence of cAMP. E. coli catabolite activator protein
   5896..5926    +  promoter       lac promoter: promoter for the E. coli lac operon
   5934..5950    +  protein_bind   lac operator: The lac repressor binds to the lac operator to inhibit transcription in E. coli. This inhibition can be relieved by adding lactose or isopropyl-β-D-thiogalactopyranoside (IPTG). lac repressor encoded by lacI
   5995..6013    +  promoter       T3 promoter: promoter for bacteriophage T3 RNA polymerase
   6041..6267    +  promoter       RSV promoter: Rous sarcoma virus enhancer/promoter
   6268..6448    +  LTR            5' LTR (truncated): truncated 5' long terminal repeat (LTR) from HIV-1
   6495..6620    +  misc_feature   HIV-1 Ψ: packaging signal of human immunodeficiency virus type 1
   6604..6967    +  CDS            HIV-1 gag (fragment): gag protein from human immunodeficiency virus 1; gag
   7113..7346    +  misc_feature   RRE: The Rev response element (RRE) of HIV-1 allows for Rev-dependent mRNA export from the nucleus to the cytoplasm.
   7723..7749    +  CDS            Rev (fragment): human immunodeficiency virus 1 (HIV-1) Rev protein; rev; enhances nuclear export of unspliced and incompletely spliced viral mRNAs
   7753..7993    +  promoter       U6 promoter: RNA polymerase III promoter for human U6 snRNA
   8023..8098    +  misc_RNA       gRNA scaffold: guide RNA scaffold for the Streptococcus pyogenes CRISPR/Cas9 system
   8154..8271    +  misc_feature   cPPT/CTS: central polypurine tract and central termination sequence of HIV-1
