[The description below was written by a language model from this plasmid's Addgene catalogue record and pLannotate feature annotations shown in this document.]
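Description:
MAGI3 gRNA (BRDN0001148697) is a third-generation lentiviral guide RNA plasmid built on the lentiGuide-Puro backbone and designed to direct Streptococcus pyogenes Cas9 to the human MAGI3 gene. It is propagated in E. coli as a high-copy plasmid through a ColE1/pUC-type origin with ampicillin selection from the β-lactamase gene. The backbone also carries an f1 origin, an SV40 origin and poly(A) signal, and leftover lac and T7/T3 promoter elements from the parental cloning vector.

The viral transfer cassette begins with an RSV promoter fused to a truncated HIV-1 5' LTR, which drives Tat-independent production of the genomic RNA. This is followed by the Ψ packaging signal with a partial gag sequence and the Rev response element for Rev-dependent nuclear export. Inside the provirus, a human U6 RNA polymerase III promoter transcribes the MAGI3-targeting spacer joined to the SpCas9 gRNA scaffold. A cPPT/CTS element, which aids nuclear import of the viral genome, follows. An EF-1α core promoter with its intron A then expresses puromycin N-acetyltransferase to select transduced mammalian cells. A WPRE enhances transcript expression, and the cassette ends in a self-inactivating ΔU3 3' LTR.

The plasmid does not encode Cas9, so it is meant to be used with a separate Cas9 vector such as lentiCas9-Blast, or in cells that already express Cas9, to disrupt MAGI3. The guide was designed against two MAGI3 reference transcripts. It is an individual clone from a human kinome gRNA library associated with work on optimized sgRNA design for high on-target activity and reduced off-target effects.
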