Addgene plasmid #76551: MAGI3 gRNA (BRDN0001148697)
Purpose: 3rd generation lentiviral gRNA plasmid targeting human MAGI3
Depositing lab: John Doench & David Root. Depositing organization: Broad Institute. Publication: Optimized sgRNA design to maximize activity and minimize off-target effects of CRISPR-Cas9. Doench JG, Fusi N, Sullender M, Hegde M, Vaimberg EW, Donovan KF, Smith I, Tothova Z, Wilen C, Orchard R, Virgin HW, Listgarten J, Root DE. Nat Biotechnol. 2016 Jan 18. doi: 10.1038/nbt.3437. PubMed 26780180.
Backbone
  Vector backbone: lentiGuide-Puro
  Backbone manufacturer: Zhang Lab (Addgene plasmid # 52963)
  Vector type: Mammalian Expression, Lentiviral, CRISPR
  Selectable markers: Puromycin
Growth in bacteria
  Bacterial resistance: Ampicillin, 100 μg/mL
  Growth temperature: 37°C
  Growth strain: DH5alpha
  Copy number: High Copy
Gene/Insert
  Gene/Insert name: MAGI3 (alt names: MAGI3; NM_001142782.1)
  gRNA/shRNA sequence: AAATGATACTGGATAGTCAG
  Species: H. sapiens (human)
  Entrez Gene: MAGI3 (a.k.a. MAGI-3, dJ730K3.2)
  Promoter: hU6
  Cloning method: Unknown
  Sequencing primers: 5′ U6-F; 3′ pS2-R
Terms and licenses: Academic/Nonprofit Terms; Industry Terms: Not Available to Industry
Depositor comments: The gRNA was designed to target the following Genbank reference sequence(s): NM_001142782.1,NM_152900.2. Note that this plasmid does NOT contain Cas9. It should be used in conjunction with lentiCas9-Blast (Addgene #52962) or otherwise with cell lines already expressing Cas9. Browse the full kinome gRNA library at http://www.addgene.org/pooled-library/broadgpp-human-kinome/ or visit http://www.broadinstitute.org/rnai/public/ for detailed protocols and information.
How to cite: MAGI3 gRNA (BRDN0001148697) was a gift from John Doench & David Root (Addgene plasmid # 76551 ; http://n2t.net/addgene:76551 ; RRID:Addgene_76551)
