>Addgene plasmid #76551 | MAGI3 gRNA (BRDN0001148697) | depositor partial sequence | sequence record 144011 | Target Sequence
AAATGATACTGGATAGTCAG
