>Addgene plasmid #76551 | MAGI3 gRNA (BRDN0001148697) | addgene partial sequence | sequence record 186053 | hU6-F
CGTAGAAAGTAATAATTTCTTGGGTAGTTTGCAGTTTTAAAATTATGTTTTAAAATGGACTATCATATGC
TTACCGTAACTTGAAAGTATTTCGATTTCTTGGCTTTATATATCTTGTGGAAAGGACGAAACACCGAAAT
GATACTGGATAGTCAGGTTTTAGAGCTAGAAATAGCAAGTTAAAATAAGGCTAGTCCGTTATCAACTTGA
AAAAGTGGCACCGAGTCGGTGCTTTTTTAAGCTTGGCGTAACTAGATCTTGAGACAAATGGCAGTATTCA
TCCACAATTTTAAAAGAAAAGGGGGGATTGGGGGGTACAGTGCAGGGGAAAGAATAGTAGACATAATAGC
AACAGACATACAAACTAAAGAATTACAAAAACAAATTACAAAAATTCAAAATTTTCGGGTTTATTACAGG
GACAGCAGAGATCCACTTTGGCGCCGGCTCGAGGGGGCCCGGGTGCAAAGATGGATAAAGTTTTAAACAG
AGAGGAATCTTTGCAGCTAATGGACCTTCTAGGTCTTGAAAGGAGTGGGAATTGGCTCCGGTGCCCGTCA
GTGGGCAGAG
